Addgene plasmid #229708: PX459-CTNNA1(α-catenin CRISPR KO)
Purpose: Knockout of a-catenin in mammalian cells using CRISPR-Cas9 technology
Depositing lab: Alpha Yap. Depositing organization: University of Queensland. Publication: An E-cadherin-actin clutch translates the mechanical force of cortical flow for cell-cell contact to inhibit epithelial cell locomotion. Noordstra I, Hermoso MD, Schimmel L, Bonfim-Melo A, Currin-Ross D, Duong CN, Kalappurakkal JM, Morris RG, Vestweber D, Mayor S, Gordon E, Roca-Cusachs P, Yap AS. Dev Cell. 2023 Sep 25;58(18):1748-1763.e6. doi: 10.1016/j.devcel.2023.06.011. Epub 2023 Jul 21. PubMed 37480844.
Backbone
  Vector backbone: PX459
  Backbone manufacturer: Feng Zhang (Addgene plasmid #62988)
  Vector type: Mammalian Expression
Growth in bacteria
  Bacterial resistance: Ampicillin, 100 μg/mL
  Growth temperature: 37°C
  Growth strain: NEB Stable
  Copy number: High Copy
Gene/Insert
  Gene/Insert name: CTNNA1 (alpha-catenin) Human (alt name: MDBS2; MDPT2; CAP102)
  gRNA/shRNA sequence: GAAATGACTGCTGTCCATGC
  Species: H. sapiens (human)
  Entrez Gene: CTNNA1 (a.k.a. CAP102, MDBS2, MDPT2)
  Promoter: CMV promoter
  Cloning method: Gibson Cloning
Terms and licenses: Academic/Nonprofit Terms; Industry Terms: Not Available to Industry
How to cite: PX459-CTNNA1(α-catenin CRISPR KO) was a gift from Alpha Yap (Addgene plasmid # 229708 ; http://n2t.net/addgene:229708 ; RRID:Addgene_229708)
