[The description below was written by a language model from this plasmid's Addgene catalogue record and pLannotate feature annotations shown in this document.]
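Description:
PX459-CTNNA1(α-catenin CRISPR KO) is a mammalian expression plasmid built on the PX459 all-in-one CRISPR-Cas9 backbone and designed to knock out human CTNNA1, the gene encoding α-catenin. It is propagated in bacteria as a high-copy plasmid using a ColE1/pUC-type origin and selected with ampicillin through the β-lactamase gene. An f1 phage origin is also present. The annotation additionally picks up a single AAV2 inverted terminal repeat and small fragments of bom and rop, which appear to be backbone remnants rather than functional elements.

The payload consists of two expression units. A human U6 RNA polymerase III promoter drives a single guide RNA, with the CTNNA1-targeting spacer placed in the gap between the promoter and the Streptococcus pyogenes gRNA scaffold. A second partial scaffold fragment is annotated just downstream. The second unit expresses S. pyogenes Cas9, which the annotation software splits into N- and C-terminal portions that are contiguous and together form the full-length nuclease. Cas9 is followed by a nucleoplasmin nuclear localization signal and then a puromycin N-acetyltransferase coding sequence, with a bovine growth hormone polyadenylation signal ending the transcript. The short unannotated gap between the NLS and PuroR is consistent with a linking element that allows co-expression, but the record does not name it. The catalogue lists the promoter as CMV, whereas the feature table shows a hybrid of CMV enhancer, chicken β-actin promoter and a hybrid intron.

After transfection, Cas9 and the guide cut CTNNA1, and puromycin enriches for transfected cells. The associated work concerns E-cadherin–actin coupling in epithelial cell contact and locomotion.
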