Features (pLannotate 1.2.2; 19 found; start..end, strand, type, name):
      1..241     +  promoter       U6 promoter: RNA polymerase III promoter for human U6 snRNA
    271..346     +  misc_RNA       gRNA scaffold: guide RNA scaffold for the Streptococcus pyogenes CRISPR/Cas9 system
    353..396     +  misc_RNA       gRNA scaffold (fragment): guide RNA scaffold for the Streptococcus pyogenes CRISPR/Cas9 system
    443..728     +  enhancer       CMV enhancer: human cytomegalovirus immediate early enhancer; contains an 18-bp deletion relative to the standard CMV enhancer
    730..1007    +  promoter       chicken β-actin promoter: No description available
   1008..1235    +  intron         hybrid intron: hybrid between chicken β-actin (CBA) and minute virus of mice (MMV) introns (Gray et al., 2011)
   1373..2974    +  CDS            Cas9(N): N-terminal portion of Streptococcus pyogenes Cas9 (Zetsche et al., 2015)
   2975..5473    +  CDS            Cas9(C): C-terminal portion of Streptococcus pyogenes Cas9 (Zetsche et al., 2015)
   5474..5521    +  CDS            nucleoplasmin NLS: bipartite nuclear localization signal from nucleoplasmin
   5591..6190    +  CDS            PuroR (fragment): puromycin N-acetyltransferase; pac from Streptomyces; confers resistance to puromycin
   6224..6335    +  polyA_signal   bGH poly(A) signal: bovine growth hormone polyadenylation signal
   6440..6580    +  repeat_region  AAV2 ITR: inverted terminal repeat of adeno-associated virus serotype 2 inverted
   6585..6636    -  misc_feature   bom (fragment): basis of mobility region from pBR322
   6655..7110    +  rep_origin     f1 ori (sequence partly withheld): f1 bacteriophage origin of replication; arrow indicates direction of (+) strand synthesis
   7111..7160    -  misc_feature   bom (fragment): basis of mobility region from pBR322
   7262..7297    -  CDS            rop (fragment): Rop protein, which maintains plasmids at low copy number; rop
   7392..7496    +  promoter       AmpR promoter: bla
   7497..8357    +  CDS            AmpR: β-lactamase; bla; confers resistance to ampicillin, carbenicillin, and related antibiotics
   8528..9116    +  rep_origin     ori: high-copy-number ColE1/pMB1/pBR322/pUC origin of replication
>Addgene plasmid #229708 | PX459-CTNNA1(α-catenin CRISPR KO) | addgene full sequence | sequence record 458285 | Addgene NGS Result
GAGGGCCTATTTCCCATGATTCCTTCATATTTGCATATACGATACAAGGCTGTTAGAGAGATAATTGGAA
TTAATTTGACTGTAAACACAAAGATATTAGTACAAAATACGTGACGTAGAAAGTAATAATTTCTTGGGTA
GTTTGCAGTTTTAAAATTATGTTTTAAAATGGACTATCATATGCTTACCGTAACTTGAAAGTATTTCGAT
TTCTTGGCTTTATATATCTTGTGGAAAGGACGAAACACCGGAAATGACTGCTGTCCATGCGTTTTAGAGC
TAGAAATAGCAAGTTAAAATAAGGCTAGTCCGTTATCAACTTGAAAAAGTGGCACCGAGTCGGTGCTTTT
TTGTTTTAGAGCTAGAAATAGCAAGTTAAAATAAGGCTAGTCCGTTTTTAGCGCGTGCGCCAATTCTGCA
GACAAATGGCTCTAGAGGTACCCGTTACATAACTTACGGTAAATGGCCCGCCTGGCTGACCGCCCAACGA
CCCCCGCCCATTGACGTCAATAGTAACGCCAATAGGGACTTTCCATTGACGTCAATGGGTGGAGTATTTA
CGGTAAACTGCCCACTTGGCAGTACATCAAGTGTATCATATGCCAAGTACGCCCCCTATTGACGTCAATG
ACGGTAAATGGCCCGCCTGGCATTGTGCCCAGTACATGACCTTATGGGACTTTCCTACTTGGCAGTACAT
CTACGTATTAGTCATCGCTATTACCATGGTCGAGGTGAGCCCCACGTTCTGCTTCACTCTCCCCATCTCC
CCCCCCTCCCCACCCCCAATTTTGTATTTATTTATTTTTTAATTATTTTGTGCAGCGATGGGGGCGGGGG
GGGGGGGGGGGCGCGCGCCAGGCGGGGCGGGGCGGGGCGAGGGGCGGGGCGGGGCGAGGCGGAGAGGTGC
GGCGGCAGCCAATCAGAGCGGCGCGCTCCGAAAGTTTCCTTTTATGGCGAGGCGGCGGCGGCGGCGGCCC
TATAAAAAGCGAAGCGCGCGGCGGGCGGGAGTCGCTGCGCGCTGCCTTCGCCCCGTGCCCCGCTCCGCCG
CCGCCTCGCGCCGCCCGCCCCGGCTCTGACTGACCGCGTTACTCCCACAGGTGAGCGGGCGGGACGGCCC
TTCTCCTCCGGGCTGTAATTAGCTGAGCAAGAGGTAAGGGTTTAAGGGATGGTTGGTTGGTGGGGTATTA
ATGTTTAATTACCTGGAGCACCTGCCTGAAATCACTTTTTTTCAGGTTGGACCGGTGCCACCATGGACTA
TAAGGACCACGACGGAGACTACAAGGATCATGATATTGATTACAAAGACGATGACGATAAGATGGCCCCA
AAGAAGAAGCGGAAGGTCGGTATCCACGGAGTCCCAGCAGCCGACAAGAAGTACAGCATCGGCCTGGACA
TCGGCACCAACTCTGTGGGCTGGGCCGTGATCACCGACGAGTACAAGGTGCCCAGCAAGAAATTCAAGGT
GCTGGGCAACACCGACCGGCACAGCATCAAGAAGAACCTGATCGGAGCCCTGCTGTTCGACAGCGGCGAA
ACAGCCGAGGCCACCCGGCTGAAGAGAACCGCCAGAAGAAGATACACCAGACGGAAGAACCGGATCTGCT
ATCTGCAAGAGATCTTCAGCAACGAGATGGCCAAGGTGGACGACAGCTTCTTCCACAGACTGGAAGAGTC
CTTCCTGGTGGAAGAGGATAAGAAGCACGAGCGGCACCCCATCTTCGGCAACATCGTGGACGAGGTGGCC
TACCACGAGAAGTACCCCACCATCTACCACCTGAGAAAGAAACTGGTGGACAGCACCGACAAGGCCGACC
TGCGGCTGATCTATCTGGCCCTGGCCCACATGATCAAGTTCCGGGGCCACTTCCTGATCGAGGGCGACCT
GAACCCCGACAACAGCGACGTGGACAAGCTGTTCATCCAGCTGGTGCAGACCTACAACCAGCTGTTCGAG
GAAAACCCCATCAACGCCAGCGGCGTGGACGCCAAGGCCATCCTGTCTGCCAGACTGAGCAAGAGCAGAC
GGCTGGAAAATCTGATCGCCCAGCTGCCCGGCGAGAAGAAGAATGGCCTGTTCGGAAACCTGATTGCCCT
GAGCCTGGGCCTGACCCCCAACTTCAAGAGCAACTTCGACCTGGCCGAGGATGCCAAACTGCAGCTGAGC
AAGGACACCTACGACGACGACCTGGACAACCTGCTGGCCCAGATCGGCGACCAGTACGCCGACCTGTTTC
TGGCCGCCAAGAACCTGTCCGACGCCATCCTGCTGAGCGACATCCTGAGAGTGAACACCGAGATCACCAA
GGCCCCCCTGAGCGCCTCTATGATCAAGAGATACGACGAGCACCACCAGGACCTGACCCTGCTGAAAGCT
CTCGTGCGGCAGCAGCTGCCTGAGAAGTACAAAGAGATTTTCTTCGACCAGAGCAAGAACGGCTACGCCG
GCTACATTGACGGCGGAGCCAGCCAGGAAGAGTTCTACAAGTTCATCAAGCCCATCCTGGAAAAGATGGA
CGGCACCGAGGAACTGCTCGTGAAGCTGAACAGAGAGGACCTGCTGCGGAAGCAGCGGACCTTCGACAAC
GGCAGCATCCCCCACCAGATCCACCTGGGAGAGCTGCACGCCATTCTGCGGCGGCAGGAAGATTTTTACC
CATTCCTGAAGGACAACCGGGAAAAGATCGAGAAGATCCTGACCTTCCGCATCCCCTACTACGTGGGCCC
TCTGGCCAGGGGAAACAGCAGATTCGCCTGGATGACCAGAAAGAGCGAGGAAACCATCACCCCCTGGAAC
TTCGAGGAAGTGGTGGACAAGGGCGCTTCCGCCCAGAGCTTCATCGAGCGGATGACCAACTTCGATAAGA
ACCTGCCCAACGAGAAGGTGCTGCCCAAGCACAGCCTGCTGTACGAGTACTTCACCGTGTATAACGAGCT
GACCAAAGTGAAATACGTGACCGAGGGAATGAGAAAGCCCGCCTTCCTGAGCGGCGAGCAGAAAAAGGCC
ATCGTGGACCTGCTGTTCAAGACCAACCGGAAAGTGACCGTGAAGCAGCTGAAAGAGGACTACTTCAAGA
AAATCGAGTGCTTCGACTCCGTGGAAATCTCCGGCGTGGAAGATCGGTTCAACGCCTCCCTGGGCACATA
CCACGATCTGCTGAAAATTATCAAGGACAAGGACTTCCTGGACAATGAGGAAAACGAGGACATTCTGGAA
GATATCGTGCTGACCCTGACACTGTTTGAGGACAGAGAGATGATCGAGGAACGGCTGAAAACCTATGCCC
ACCTGTTCGACGACAAAGTGATGAAGCAGCTGAAGCGGCGGAGATACACCGGCTGGGGCAGGCTGAGCCG
GAAGCTGATCAACGGCATCCGGGACAAGCAGTCCGGCAAGACAATCCTGGATTTCCTGAAGTCCGACGGC
TTCGCCAACAGAAACTTCATGCAGCTGATCCACGACGACAGCCTGACCTTTAAAGAGGACATCCAGAAAG
CCCAGGTGTCCGGCCAGGGCGATAGCCTGCACGAGCACATTGCCAATCTGGCCGGCAGCCCCGCCATTAA
GAAGGGCATCCTGCAGACAGTGAAGGTGGTGGACGAGCTCGTGAAAGTGATGGGCCGGCACAAGCCCGAG
AACATCGTGATCGAAATGGCCAGAGAGAACCAGACCACCCAGAAGGGACAGAAGAACAGCCGCGAGAGAA
TGAAGCGGATCGAAGAGGGCATCAAAGAGCTGGGCAGCCAGATCCTGAAAGAACACCCCGTGGAAAACAC
CCAGCTGCAGAACGAGAAGCTGTACCTGTACTACCTGCAGAATGGGCGGGATATGTACGTGGACCAGGAA
CTGGACATCAACCGGCTGTCCGACTACGATGTGGACCATATCGTGCCTCAGAGCTTTCTGAAGGACGACT
CCATCGACAACAAGGTGCTGACCAGAAGCGACAAGAACCGGGGCAAGAGCGACAACGTGCCCTCCGAAGA
GGTCGTGAAGAAGATGAAGAACTACTGGCGGCAGCTGCTGAACGCCAAGCTGATTACCCAGAGAAAGTTC
GACAATCTGACCAAGGCCGAGAGAGGCGGCCTGAGCGAACTGGATAAGGCCGGCTTCATCAAGAGACAGC
TGGTGGAAACCCGGCAGATCACAAAGCACGTGGCACAGATCCTGGACTCCCGGATGAACACTAAGTACGA
CGAGAATGACAAGCTGATCCGGGAAGTGAAAGTGATCACCCTGAAGTCCAAGCTGGTGTCCGATTTCCGG
AAGGATTTCCAGTTTTACAAAGTGCGCGAGATCAACAACTACCACCACGCCCACGACGCCTACCTGAACG
CCGTCGTGGGAACCGCCCTGATCAAAAAGTACCCTAAGCTGGAAAGCGAGTTCGTGTACGGCGACTACAA
GGTGTACGACGTGCGGAAGATGATCGCCAAGAGCGAGCAGGAAATCGGCAAGGCTACCGCCAAGTACTTC
TTCTACAGCAACATCATGAACTTTTTCAAGACCGAGATTACCCTGGCCAACGGCGAGATCCGGAAGCGGC
CTCTGATCGAGACAAACGGCGAAACCGGGGAGATCGTGTGGGATAAGGGCCGGGATTTTGCCACCGTGCG
GAAAGTGCTGAGCATGCCCCAAGTGAATATCGTGAAAAAGACCGAGGTGCAGACAGGCGGCTTCAGCAAA
GAGTCTATCCTGCCCAAGAGGAACAGCGATAAGCTGATCGCCAGAAAGAAGGACTGGGACCCTAAGAAGT
ACGGCGGCTTCGACAGCCCCACCGTGGCCTATTCTGTGCTGGTGGTGGCCAAAGTGGAAAAGGGCAAGTC
CAAGAAACTGAAGAGTGTGAAAGAGCTGCTGGGGATCACCATCATGGAAAGAAGCAGCTTCGAGAAGAAT
CCCATCGACTTTCTGGAAGCCAAGGGCTACAAAGAAGTGAAAAAGGACCTGATCATCAAGCTGCCTAAGT
ACTCCCTGTTCGAGCTGGAAAACGGCCGGAAGAGAATGCTGGCCTCTGCCGGCGAACTGCAGAAGGGAAA
CGAACTGGCCCTGCCCTCCAAATATGTGAACTTCCTGTACCTGGCCAGCCACTATGAGAAGCTGAAGGGC
TCCCCCGAGGATAATGAGCAGAAACAGCTGTTTGTGGAACAGCACAAGCACTACCTGGACGAGATCATCG
AGCAGATCAGCGAGTTCTCCAAGAGAGTGATCCTGGCCGACGCTAATCTGGACAAAGTGCTGTCCGCCTA
CAACAAGCACCGGGATAAGCCCATCAGAGAGCAGGCCGAGAATATCATCCACCTGTTTACCCTGACCAAT
CTGGGAGCCCCTGCCGCCTTCAAGTACTTTGACACCACCATCGACCGGAAGAGGTACACCAGCACCAAAG
AGGTGCTGGACGCCACCCTGATCCACCAGAGCATCACCGGCCTGTACGAGACACGGATCGACCTGTCTCA
GCTGGGAGGCGACAAAAGGCCGGCGGCCACGAAAAAGGCCGGCCAGGCAAAAAAGAAAAAGGAATTCGGC
AGTGGAGAGGGCAGAGGAAGTCTGCTAACATGCGGTGACGTCGAGGAGAATCCTGGCCCAATGACCGAGT
ACAAGCCCACGGTGCGCCTCGCCACCCGCGACGACGTCCCCAGGGCCGTACGCACCCTCGCCGCCGCGTT
CGCCGACTACCCCGCCACGCGCCACACCGTCGATCCGGACCGCCACATCGAGCGGGTCACCGAGCTGCAA
GAACTCTTCCTCACGCGCGTCGGGCTCGACATCGGCAAGGTGTGGGTCGCGGACGACGGCGCCGCGGTGG
CGGTCTGGACCACGCCGGAGAGCGTCGAAGCGGGGGCGGTGTTCGCCGAGATCGGCCCGCGCATGGCCGA
GTTGAGCGGTTCCCGGCTGGCCGCGCAGCAACAGATGGAAGGCCTCCTGGCGCCGCACCGGCCCAAGGAG
CCCGCGTGGTTCCTGGCCACCGTCGGCGTCTCGCCCGACCACCAGGGCAAGGGTCTGGGCAGCGCCGTCG
TGCTCCCCGGAGTGGAGGCGGCCGAGCGCGCCGGGGTGCCCGCCTTCCTGGAGACCTCCGCGCCCCACAA
CCTCCCCTTCTACGAGCGGCTCGGCTTCACCGTCACCGCCGACGTCGAGGTGCCCGAAGGACCGCGCACC
TGGTGCATGACCCGCAAGCCCGGTGCCTGAGAATTCTAACTAGAGCTCGCTGATCAGCCTCGACTGTGCC
TTCTAGTTGCCAGCCATCTGTTGTTTGCCCCTCCCCCGTGCCTTCCTTGACCCTGGAAGGTGCCACTCCC
ACTGTCCTTTCCTAATAAAATGAGGAAATTGCATCGCATTGTCTGAGTAGGTGTCATTCTATTCTGGGGG
GTGGGGTGGGGCAGGACAGCAAGGGGGAGGATTGGGAAGAGAATAGCAGGCATGCTGGGGAGCGGCCGCA
GGAACCCCTAGTGATGGAGTTGGCCACTCCCTCTCTGCGCGCTCGCTCGCTCACTGAGGCCGGGCGACCA
AAGGTCGCCCGACGCCCGGGCTTTGCCCGGGCGGCCTCAGTGAGCGAGCGAGCGCGCAGCTGCCTGCAGG
GGCGCCTGATGCGGTATTTTCTCCTTACGCATCTGTGCGGTATTTCACACCGCATA
[95 nt withheld, positions 6637-6731]
T
[46 nt withheld, positions 6733-6778]
C
[141 nt withheld, positions 6780-6920]
CCTTTGACGTTGGAGTCCACGTTCTTT
[37 nt withheld, positions 6948-6984]
ACTCTATCTCGGGCTATTCTTTTGATTTATAAGGGATTTTGCCGATTTCGGTCTATTGGTTAAAAAATGA
GCTGATTTAACAAAAATTTAACGCGAATTTTAACAAAATATTAACGTTTACAATTTTATGGTGCACTCTC
AGTACAATCTGCTCTGATGCCGCATAGTTAAGCCAGCCCCGACACCCGCCAACACCCGCTGACGCGCCCT
GACGGGCTTGTCTGCTCCCGGCATCCGCTTACAGACAAGCTGTGACCGTCTCCGGGAGCTGCATGTGTCA
GAGGTTTTCACCGTCATCACCGAAACGCGCGAGACGAAAGGGCCTCGTGATACGCCTATTTTTATAGGTT
AATGTCATGATAATAATGGTTTCTTAGACGTCAGGTGGCACTTTTCGGGGAAATGTGCGCGGAACCCCTA
TTTGTTTATTTTTCTAAATACATTCAAATATGTATCCGCTCATGAGACAATAACCCTGATAAATGCTTCA
ATAATATTGAAAAAGGAAGAGTATGAGTATTCAACATTTCCGTGTCGCCCTTATTCCCTTTTTTGCGGCA
TTTTGCCTTCCTGTTTTTGCTCACCCAGAAACGCTGGTGAAAGTAAAAGATGCTGAAGATCAGTTGGGTG
CACGAGTGGGTTACATCGAACTGGATCTCAACAGCGGTAAGATCCTTGAGAGTTTTCGCCCCGAAGAACG
TTTTCCAATGATGAGCACTTTTAAAGTTCTGCTATGTGGCGCGGTATTATCCCGTATTGACGCCGGGCAA
GAGCAACTCGGTCGCCGCATACACTATTCTCAGAATGACTTGGTTGAGTACTCACCAGTCACAGAAAAGC
ATCTTACGGATGGCATGACAGTAAGAGAATTATGCAGTGCTGCCATAACCATGAGTGATAACACTGCGGC
CAACTTACTTCTGACAACGATCGGAGGACCGAAGGAGCTAACCGCTTTTTTGCACAACATGGGGGATCAT
GTAACTCGCCTTGATCGTTGGGAACCGGAGCTGAATGAAGCCATACCAAACGACGAGCGTGACACCACGA
TGCCTGTAGCAATGGCAACAACGTTGCGCAAACTATTAACTGGCGAACTACTTACTCTAGCTTCCCGGCA
ACAATTAATAGACTGGATGGAGGCGGATAAAGTTGCAGGACCACTTCTGCGCTCGGCCCTTCCGGCTGGC
TGGTTTATTGCTGATAAATCTGGAGCCGGTGAGCGTGGAAGCCGCGGTATCATTGCAGCACTGGGGCCAG
ATGGTAAGCCCTCCCGTATCGTAGTTATCTACACGACGGGGAGTCAGGCAACTATGGATGAACGAAATAG
ACAGATCGCTGAGATAGGTGCCTCACTGATTAAGCATTGGTAACTGTCAGACCAAGTTTACTCATATATA
CTTTAGATTGATTTAAAACTTCATTTTTAATTTAAAAGGATCTAGGTGAAGATCCTTTTTGATAATCTCA
TGACCAAAATCCCTTAACGTGAGTTTTCGTTCCACTGAGCGTCAGACCCCGTAGAAAAGATCAAAGGATC
TTCTTGAGATCCTTTTTTTCTGCGCGTAATCTGCTGCTTGCAAACAAAAAAACCACCGCTACCAGCGGTG
GTTTGTTTGCCGGATCAAGAGCTACCAACTCTTTTTCCGAAGGTAACTGGCTTCAGCAGAGCGCAGATAC
CAAATACTGTTCTTCTAGTGTAGCCGTAGTTAGGCCACCACTTCAAGAACTCTGTAGCACCGCCTACATA
CCTCGCTCTGCTAATCCTGTTACCAGTGGCTGCTGCCAGTGGCGATAAGTCGTGTCTTACCGGGTTGGAC
TCAAGACGATAGTTACCGGATAAGGCGCAGCGGTCGGGCTGAACGGGGGGTTCGTGCACACAGCCCAGCT
TGGAGCGAACGACCTACACCGAACTGAGATACCTACAGCGTGAGCTATGAGAAAGCGCCACGCTTCCCGA
AGGGAGAAAGGCGGACAGGTATCCGGTAAGCGGCAGGGTCGGAACAGGAGAGCGCACGAGGGAGCTTCCA
GGGGGAAACGCCTGGTATCTTTATAGTCCTGTCGGGTTTCGCCACCTCTGACTTGAGCGTCGATTTTTGT
GATGCTCGTCAGGGGGGCGGAGCCTATGGAAAAACGCCAGCAACGCGGCCTTTTTACGGTTCCTGGCCTT
TTGCTGGCCTTTTGCTCACATGT
